Addgene plasmid #242542: pPD0056_pIVTRup_dCas9-VP64
Purpose: IVT
Depositing lab: Christoph Bock & Paul Datlinger. Depositing organization: CeMM Research Center for Molecular Medicine. Publication: Systematic discovery of CRISPR-boosted CAR T cell immunotherapies. Datlinger P, Pankevich EV, Arnold CD, Pranckevicius N, Lin J, Romanovskaia D, Schaefer M, Piras F, Orts AC, Nemc A, Biesaga PN, Chan M, Neuwirth T, Artemov AV, Li W, Ladstatter S, Krausgruber T, Bock C. Nature. 2025 Oct;646(8086):963-972. doi: 10.1038/s41586-025-09507-9. Epub 2025 Sep 24. PubMed 40993398.
Backbone
  Vector backbone: pIVTRup
  Vector type: CRISPR
Growth in bacteria
  Bacterial resistance: Ampicillin, 100 μg/mL
  Growth temperature: 37°C
  Growth strain: DH5alpha
  Copy number: High Copy
Gene/Insert
  Gene/Insert name: dCas9-VP64
  Species: Other
  Insert size (bp): 4413
  Mutation: D10A
  Cloning method: Gibson Cloning
Resource information
  A portion of this plasmid was derived from a plasmid made by: 10.1038/nature14136 (Konermann et al. Nature 2014)
Terms and licenses: Academic/Nonprofit Terms; Industry Terms: Not Available to Industry
Depositor comments: Source insert Addgene ID 61425
How to cite: pPD0056_pIVTRup_dCas9-VP64 was a gift from Christoph Bock & Paul Datlinger (Addgene plasmid # 242542 ; http://n2t.net/addgene:242542 ; RRID:Addgene_242542)
