[The description below was written by a language model from this plasmid's Addgene catalogue record and pLannotate feature annotations shown in this document.]
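Description:
pPD0056_pIVTRup_dCas9-VP64 is a bacterial plasmid in the pIVTRup backbone that serves as a template for in vitro transcription (IVT) of mRNA encoding the CRISPR activator dCas9-VP64. It is a high-copy plasmid of about 8.6 kb carrying a ColE1/pUC-type origin and a β-lactamase gene for ampicillin selection. The feature table also detects a neo/nptII kanamycin-resistance coding sequence next to a Tn5 transposase fragment, an f1 phage origin, and remnants of a lac cloning region (lacZα fragment, lac promoter and operator, CAP site, lacI fragment). These appear to be inherited backbone elements, and only ampicillin is listed as the selection.

The payload sits downstream of two annotated T7 promoters, which allow T7 RNA polymerase to transcribe the insert in vitro. The open reading frame begins with a bipartite nucleoplasmin nuclear localization signal, followed by catalytically dead Streptococcus pyogenes Cas9. The catalogue entry lists only the D10A mutation, while the annotation describes the matching dCas9 as carrying D10A in the RuvC domain and N863A in the HNH domain. A short match to VP16 minimal activation domain repeats downstream corresponds to the VP64 transactivator, which is built from tandem VP16 repeats. The insert is recorded as 4413 bp, assembled by Gibson cloning, and derived from an earlier published dCas9-VP64 activator plasmid. Untranslated regions or a poly(A) segment in the backbone are not annotated, so the record does not document them.

When translated in cells and combined with a guide RNA, dCas9-VP64 binds target promoters without cutting and recruits transcriptional machinery to activate endogenous genes. The associated publication concerns CRISPR-based discovery of enhanced CAR T cell therapies, suggesting mRNA delivery into T cells, although the stated purpose is simply IVT.
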