Features (pLannotate 1.2.2; 16 found; start..end, strand, type, name):
     75..93      +  promoter       T7 promoter: promoter for bacteriophage T7 RNA polymerase
    165..183     +  promoter       T7 promoter: promoter for bacteriophage T7 RNA polymerase
    235..282     +  CDS            nucleoplasmin NLS: bipartite nuclear localization signal from nucleoplasmin
    282..4383    +  CDS            dCas9 (fragment): catalytically dead mutant of the Cas9 endonuclease from the Streptococcus pyogenes Type II CRISPR/Cas system RNA-guided DNA-binding protein that lacks endonuclease activity due to the D10A mutation in the RuvC catalytic domain and the N863A mutation in the HNH catalytic domain
   4603..4619    +  CDS            VP96 (fragment): 6 tandem repeats of the minimal activation domain of herpes simplex virus VP16 (Cheng et al., 2013)
   4962..4978    -  protein_bind   lac operator: The lac repressor binds to the lac operator to inhibit transcription in E. coli. This inhibition can be relieved by adding lactose or isopropyl-β-D-thiogalactopyranoside (IPTG). lac repressor encoded by lacI
   4986..5016    -  promoter       lac promoter: promoter for the E. coli lac operon
   5031..5052    -  protein_bind   CAP binding site: CAP binding activates transcription in the presence of cAMP. E. coli catabolite activator protein
   5065..5157    -  CDS            lacI (fragment): lac repressor; lacI; The lac repressor binds to the lac operator to inhibit transcription in E. coli. This inhibition can be relieved by adding lactose or isopropyl-β-D-thiogalactopyranoside (IPTG).
   5340..5928    -  rep_origin     ori: high-copy-number ColE1/pMB1/pBR322/pUC origin of replication
   6099..6959    -  CDS            AmpR: β-lactamase; bla; confers resistance to ampicillin, carbenicillin, and related antibiotics
   6960..6976    -  promoter       AmpR promoter (fragment): bla
   6980..7771    -  CDS            neo: KKA2_KLEPN - Also known as kan, nptII. Experimental evidence at protein level: Swiss-Prot protein existence level 1. Resistance to kanamycin, neomycin, paromomycin, ribostamycin, butirosin and gentamicin B. From Klebsiella pneumoniae.
   7803..8102    -  CDS            tnpA (fragment): TN5P_ECOLX - Also known as tnp. Experimental evidence at protein level: Swiss-Prot protein existence level 1. Mediates transposition of transposon Tn5 by a 'cut and paste' mechanism. First, the monomeric transposase binds the 19 bp inverted DNA repeats flanking the transposon. Then, dimerization of the DNA- bound transposase creates a synaptic DNA complex. After nicking of the first DNA strand, excision of the transposon proceeds through a series of intermediates. The transposase then mediates the insertion of the transposon at a new site by strand transfer. The activity of the wild- type tran
   8115..8543    -  rep_origin     f1 ori (sequence partly withheld): f1 bacteriophage origin of replication; arrow indicates direction of (+) strand synthesis
   8547..72      -  CDS            lacZα (fragment) (across the origin): LacZα fragment of β-galactosidase; lacZ fragment
>Addgene plasmid #242542 | pPD0056_pIVTRup_dCas9-VP64 | addgene full sequence | sequence record 493698 | Addgene NGS Result
CTGCAAGGCGATTAAGTTGGGTAACGCCAGGGTTTTCCCAGTCACGACGTTGTAAAACGACGGCCAGTGA
ATTGTAATACGACTCACTATAGGGCGAATTGGGCCCTCTAGATGCATGCTCGAGCGGCCGCCAGTGTGAT
GGATTTGGACCCTCGTACAGAAGCTAATACGACTCACTATAGGGAAATAAGAGAGAAAAGAAGAGTAAGA
AGAAATATAAGAGCCACCGATATGAAAAGGCCGGCGGCCACGAAAAAGGCCGGCCAGGCAAAAAAGAAAA
AGGACAAGAAGTACAGCATCGGCCTGGCCATCGGCACCAACTCTGTGGGCTGGGCCGTGATCACCGACGA
GTACAAGGTGCCCAGCAAGAAATTCAAGGTGCTGGGCAACACCGACCGGCACAGCATCAAGAAGAACCTG
ATCGGAGCCCTGCTGTTCGACAGCGGCGAAACAGCCGAGGCCACCCGGCTGAAGAGAACCGCCAGAAGAA
GATACACCAGACGGAAGAACCGGATCTGCTATCTGCAAGAGATCTTCAGCAACGAGATGGCCAAGGTGGA
CGACAGCTTCTTCCACAGACTGGAAGAGTCCTTCCTGGTGGAAGAGGATAAGAAGCACGAGCGGCACCCC
ATCTTCGGCAACATCGTGGACGAGGTGGCCTACCACGAGAAGTACCCCACCATCTACCACCTGAGAAAGA
AACTGGTGGACAGCACCGACAAGGCCGACCTGCGGCTGATCTATCTGGCCCTGGCCCACATGATCAAGTT
CCGGGGCCACTTCCTGATCGAGGGCGACCTGAACCCCGACAACAGCGACGTGGACAAGCTGTTCATCCAG
CTGGTGCAGACCTACAACCAGCTGTTCGAGGAAAACCCCATCAACGCCAGCGGCGTGGACGCCAAGGCCA
TCCTGTCTGCCAGACTGAGCAAGAGCAGACGGCTGGAAAATCTGATCGCCCAGCTGCCCGGCGAGAAGAA
GAATGGCCTGTTCGGCAACCTGATTGCCCTGAGCCTGGGCCTGACCCCCAACTTCAAGAGCAACTTCGAC
CTGGCCGAGGATGCCAAACTGCAGCTGAGCAAGGACACCTACGACGACGACCTGGACAACCTGCTGGCCC
AGATCGGCGACCAGTACGCCGACCTGTTTCTGGCCGCCAAGAACCTGTCCGACGCCATCCTGCTGAGCGA
CATCCTGAGAGTGAACACCGAGATCACCAAGGCCCCCCTGAGCGCCTCTATGATCAAGAGATACGACGAG
CACCACCAGGACCTGACCCTGCTGAAAGCTCTCGTGCGGCAGCAGCTGCCTGAGAAGTACAAAGAGATTT
TCTTCGACCAGAGCAAGAACGGCTACGCCGGCTACATTGACGGCGGAGCCAGCCAGGAAGAGTTCTACAA
GTTCATCAAGCCCATCCTGGAAAAGATGGACGGCACCGAGGAACTGCTCGTGAAGCTGAACAGAGAGGAC
CTGCTGCGGAAGCAGCGGACCTTCGACAACGGCAGCATCCCCCACCAGATCCACCTGGGAGAGCTGCACG
CCATTCTGCGGCGGCAGGAAGATTTTTACCCATTCCTGAAGGACAACCGGGAAAAGATCGAGAAGATCCT
GACCTTCCGCATCCCCTACTACGTGGGCCCTCTGGCCAGGGGAAACAGCAGATTCGCCTGGATGACCAGA
AAGAGCGAGGAAACCATCACCCCCTGGAACTTCGAGGAAGTGGTGGACAAGGGCGCTTCCGCCCAGAGCT
TCATCGAGCGGATGACCAACTTCGATAAGAACCTGCCCAACGAGAAGGTGCTGCCCAAGCACAGCCTGCT
GTACGAGTACTTCACCGTGTATAACGAGCTGACCAAAGTGAAATACGTGACCGAGGGAATGAGAAAGCCC
GCCTTCCTGAGCGGCGAGCAGAAAAAGGCCATCGTGGACCTGCTGTTCAAGACCAACCGGAAAGTGACCG
TGAAGCAGCTGAAAGAGGACTACTTCAAGAAAATCGAGTGCTTCGACTCCGTGGAAATCTCCGGCGTGGA
AGATCGGTTCAACGCCTCCCTGGGCACATACCACGATCTGCTGAAAATTATCAAGGACAAGGACTTCCTG
GACAATGAGGAAAACGAGGACATTCTGGAAGATATCGTGCTGACCCTGACACTGTTTGAGGACAGAGAGA
TGATCGAGGAACGGCTGAAAACCTATGCCCACCTGTTCGACGACAAAGTGATGAAGCAGCTGAAGCGGCG
GAGATACACCGGCTGGGGCAGGCTGAGCCGGAAGCTGATCAACGGCATCCGGGACAAGCAGTCCGGCAAG
ACAATCCTGGATTTCCTGAAGTCCGACGGCTTCGCCAACAGAAACTTCATGCAGCTGATCCACGACGACA
GCCTGACCTTTAAAGAGGACATCCAGAAAGCCCAGGTGTCCGGCCAGGGCGATAGCCTGCACGAGCACAT
TGCCAATCTGGCCGGCAGCCCCGCCATTAAGAAGGGCATCCTGCAGACAGTGAAGGTGGTGGACGAGCTC
GTGAAAGTGATGGGCCGGCACAAGCCCGAGAACATCGTGATCGAAATGGCCAGAGAGAACCAGACCACCC
AGAAGGGACAGAAGAACAGCCGCGAGAGAATGAAGCGGATCGAAGAGGGCATCAAAGAGCTGGGCAGCCA
GATCCTGAAAGAACACCCCGTGGAAAACACCCAGCTGCAGAACGAGAAGCTGTACCTGTACTACCTGCAG
AATGGGCGGGATATGTACGTGGACCAGGAACTGGACATCAACCGGCTGTCCGACTACGATGTGGACCACA
TCGTGCCTCAGAGCTTTCTGAAGGACGACTCCATCGACAACAAGGTGCTGACCAGAAGCGACAAGGCCCG
GGGCAAGAGCGACAACGTGCCCTCCGAAGAGGTCGTGAAGAAGATGAAGAACTACTGGCGGCAGCTGCTG
AACGCCAAGCTGATTACCCAGAGAAAGTTCGACAATCTGACCAAGGCCGAGAGAGGCGGCCTGAGCGAAC
TGGATAAGGCCGGCTTCATCAAGAGACAGCTGGTGGAAACCCGGCAGATCACAAAGCACGTGGCACAGAT
CCTGGACTCCCGGATGAACACTAAGTACGACGAGAATGACAAGCTGATCCGGGAAGTGAAAGTGATCACC
CTGAAGTCCAAGCTGGTGTCCGATTTCCGGAAGGATTTCCAGTTTTACAAAGTGCGCGAGATCAACAACT
ACCACCACGCCCACGACGCCTACCTGAACGCCGTCGTGGGAACCGCCCTGATCAAAAAGTACCCTAAGCT
GGAAAGCGAGTTCGTGTACGGCGACTACAAGGTGTACGACGTGCGGAAGATGATCGCCAAGAGCGAGCAG
GAAATCGGCAAGGCTACCGCCAAGTACTTCTTCTACAGCAACATCATGAACTTTTTCAAGACCGAGATTA
CCCTGGCCAACGGCGAGATCCGGAAGCGGCCTCTGATCGAGACAAACGGCGAAACCGGGGAGATCGTGTG
GGATAAGGGCCGGGATTTTGCCACCGTGCGGAAAGTGCTGAGCATGCCCCAAGTGAATATCGTGAAAAAG
ACCGAGGTGCAGACAGGCGGCTTCAGCAAAGAGTCTATCCTGCCCAAGAGGAACAGCGATAAGCTGATCG
CCAGAAAGAAGGACTGGGACCCTAAGAAGTACGGCGGCTTCGACAGCCCCACCGTGGCCTATTCTGTGCT
GGTGGTGGCCAAAGTGGAAAAGGGCAAGTCCAAGAAACTGAAGAGTGTGAAAGAGCTGCTGGGGATCACC
ATCATGGAAAGAAGCAGCTTCGAGAAGAATCCCATCGACTTTCTGGAAGCCAAGGGCTACAAAGAAGTGA
AAAAGGACCTGATCATCAAGCTGCCTAAGTACTCCCTGTTCGAGCTGGAAAACGGCCGGAAGAGAATGCT
GGCCTCTGCCGGCGAACTGCAGAAGGGAAACGAACTGGCCCTGCCCTCCAAATATGTGAACTTCCTGTAC
CTGGCCAGCCACTATGAGAAGCTGAAGGGCTCCCCCGAGGATAATGAGCAGAAACAGCTGTTTGTGGAAC
AGCACAAGCACTACCTGGACGAGATCATCGAGCAGATCAGCGAGTTCTCCAAGAGAGTGATCCTGGCCGA
CGCTAATCTGGACAAAGTGCTGTCCGCCTACAACAAGCACCGGGATAAGCCCATCAGAGAGCAGGCCGAG
AATATCATCCACCTGTTTACCCTGACCAATCTGGGAGCCCCTGCCGCCTTCAAGTACTTTGACACCACCA
TCGACCGGAAGAGGTACACCAGCACCAAAGAGGTGCTGGACGCCACCCTGATCCACCAGAGCATCACCGG
CCTGTACGAGACACGGATCGACCTGTCTCAGCTGGGAGGCGACAGCGCTGGAGGAGGTGGAAGCGGAGGA
GGAGGAAGCGGAGGAGGAGGTAGCGGACCTAAGAAAAAGAGGAAGGTGGCGGCCGCTGGATCCGGACGGG
CTGACGCATTGGACGATTTTGATCTGGATATGCTGGGAAGTGACGCCCTCGATGATTTTGACCTTGACAT
GCTTGGTTCGGATGCCCTTGATGACTTTGACCTCGACATGCTCGGCAGTGACGCCCTTGATGATTTCGAC
CTGGACATGCTGATTAACTGTACATGAATCGCTGCCTTCTGCGGGGCTTGCCTTCTGGCCATGCCCTTCT
TCTCTCCCTTGCACCTGTACCTCTTGGTCTTTGAATAAAGCCTGAGTAGGAAGTGAGGGTCTAGAAAAAA
AAAAAAAAAAAAAAAAAAAAAAAAAAAAAAAAAAAAAAAAAAAAAAAAAAAAAAAAAAAAAAACGATCAA
TAACCGACACTCCTGCGTCGCCTACGCGCTACGATCTGCAGAATTCCAGCACACTGGCGGCCGTTACTAG
TGGATCCGAGCTCGGTACCAAGCTTGGCGTAATCATGGTCATAGCTGTTTCCTGTGTGAAATTGTTATCC
GCTCACAATTCCACACAACATACGAGCCGGAAGCATAAAGTGTAAAGCCTGGGGTGCCTAATGAGTGAGC
TAACTCACATTAATTGCGTTGCGCTCACTGCCCGCTTTCCAGTCGGGAAACCTGTCGTGCCAGCTGCATT
AATGAATCGGCCAACGCGCGGGGAGAGGCGGTTTGCGTATTGGGCGCTCTTCCGCTTCCTCGCTCACTGA
CTCGCTGCGCTCGGTCGTTCGGCTGCGGCGAGCGGTATCAGCTCACTCAAAGGCGGTAATACGGTTATCC
ACAGAATCAGGGGATAACGCAGGAAAGAACATGTGAGCAAAAGGCCAGCAAAAGGCCAGGAACCGTAAAA
AGGCCGCGTTGCTGGCGTTTTTCCATAGGCTCCGCCCCCCTGACGAGCATCACAAAAATCGACGCTCAAG
TCAGAGGTGGCGAAACCCGACAGGACTATAAAGATACCAGGCGTTTCCCCCTGGAAGCTCCCTCGTGCGC
TCTCCTGTTCCGACCCTGCCGCTTACCGGATACCTGTCCGCCTTTCTCCCTTCGGGAAGCGTGGCGCTTT
CTCATAGCTCACGCTGTAGGTATCTCAGTTCGGTGTAGGTCGTTCGCTCCAAGCTGGGCTGTGTGCACGA
ACCCCCCGTTCAGCCCGACCGCTGCGCCTTATCCGGTAACTATCGTCTTGAGTCCAACCCGGTAAGACAC
GACTTATCGCCACTGGCAGCAGCCACTGGTAACAGGATTAGCAGAGCGAGGTATGTAGGCGGTGCTACAG
AGTTCTTGAAGTGGTGGCCTAACTACGGCTACACTAGAAGAACAGTATTTGGTATCTGCGCTCTGCTGAA
GCCAGTTACCTTCGGAAAAAGAGTTGGTAGCTCTTGATCCGGCAAACAAACCACCGCTGGTAGCGGTGGT
TTTTTTGTTTGCAAGCAGCAGATTACGCGCAGAAAAAAAGGATCTCAAGAAGATCCTTTGATCTTTTCTA
CGGGGTCTGACGCTCAGTGGAACGAAAACTCACGTTAAGGGATTTTGGTCATGAGATTATCAAAAAGGAT
CTTCACCTAGATCCTTTTAAATTAAAAATGAAGTTTTAAATCAATCTAAAGTATATATGAGTAAACTTGG
TCTGACAGTTACCAATGCTTAATCAGTGAGGCACCTATCTCAGCGATCTGTCTATTTCGTTCATCCATAG
TTGCCTGACTCCCCGTCGTGTAGATAACTACGATACGGGAGGGCTTACCATCTGGCCCCAGTGCTGCAAT
GATACCGCGAGACCCACGCTCACCGGCTCCAGATTTATCAGCAATAAACCAGCCAGCCGGAAGGGCCGAG
CGCAGAAGTGGTCCTGCAACTTTATCCGCCTCCATCCAGTCTATTAATTGTTGCCGGGAAGCTAGAGTAA
GTAGTTCGCCAGTTAATAGTTTGCGCAACGTTGTTGCCATTGCTACAGGCATCGTGGTGTCACGCTCGTC
GTTTGGTATGGCTTCATTCAGCTCCGGTTCCCAACGATCAAGGCGAGTTACATGATCCCCCATGTTGTGC
AAAAAAGCGGTTAGCTCCTTCGGTCCTCCGATCGTTGTCAGAAGTAAGTTGGCCGCAGTGTTATCACTCA
TGGTTATGGCAGCACTGCATAATTCTCTTACTGTCATGCCATCCGTAAGATGCTTTTCTGTGACTGGTGA
GTACTCAACCAAGTCATTCTGAGAATAGTGTATGCGGCGACCGAGTTGCTCTTGCCCGGCGTCAATACGG
GATAATACCGCGCCACATAGCAGAACTTTAAAAGTGCTCATCATTGGAAAACGTTCTTCGGGGCGAAAAC
TCTCAAGGATCTTACCGCTGTTGAGATCCAGTTCGATGTAACCCACTCGTGCACCCAACTGATCTTCAGC
ATCTTTTACTTTCACCAGCGTTTCTGGGTGAGCAAAAACAGGAAGGCAAAATGCCGCAAAAAAGGGAATA
AGGGCGACACGGAAATGTTGAATACTCATACTCTTCCTTTTTCAATTCAGAAGAACTCGTCAAGAAGGCG
ATAGAAGGCGATGCGCTGCGAATCGGGAGCGGCGATACCGTAAAGCACGAGGAAGCGGTCAGCCCATTCG
CCGCCAAGCTCTTCAGCAATATCACGGGTAGCCAACGCTATGTCCTGATAGCGGTCCGCCACACCCAGCC
GGCCACAGTCGATGAATCCAGAAAAGCGGCCATTTTCCACCATGATATTCGGCAAGCAGGCATCGCCATG
GGTCACGACGAGATCCTCGCCGTCGGGCATGCGCGCCTTGAGCCTGGCGAACAGTTCGGCTGGCGCGAGC
CCCTGATGCTCTTCGTCCAGATCATCCTGATCGACAAGACCGGCTTCCATCCGAGTACGTGCTCGCTCGA
TGCGATGTTTCGCTTGGTGGTCGAATGGGCAGGTAGCCGGATCAAGCGTATGCAGCCGCCGCATTGCATC
AGCCATGATGGATACTTTCTCGGCAGGAGCAAGGTGGGATGACAGGAGATCCTGCCCCGGCACTTCGCCC
AATAGCAGCCAGTCCCTTCCCGCTTCAGTGACAACGTCGAGCACAGCTGCGCAAGGAACGCCCGTCGTGG
CCAGCCACGATAGCCGCGCTGCCTCGTCCTGCAGTTCATTCAGGGCACCGGACAGGTCGGTCTTGACAAA
AAGAACCGGGCGCCCCTGCGCTGACAGCCGGAACACGGCGGCATCAGAGCAGCCGATTGTCTGTTGTGCC
CAGTCATAGCCGAATAGCCTCTCCACCCAAGCGGCCGGAGAACCTGCGTGCAATCCATCTTGTTCAATCA
TGCGAAACGATCCTCATCCTGTCTCTTGATCAGATCTTGATCCCCTGCGCCATCAGATCCTTGGCGGCAA
GAAAGCCATCCAGTTTACTTTGCAGGGCTTCCCAACCTTACCAGAGGGCGCCCCAGCTGGCAATTCCGGT
TCGCTTGCTGTCCATAAAACCGCCCAGTCTAGCTATCGCCATGTAAGCCCACTGCAAGCTACCTGCTTTC
TCTTTGCGCTTGCGTTTTCCCTTGTCCAGATAGCCCAGTAGCTGACATTCATCCGGGGTCAGCACCGTTT
CTGCGGACTGGCTTTCTACGTGTTCCGCTTCCTTTAGCAGCCCTTGCGCCCTGAATTTTGTTAAAATTCG
CGTTAAATTTTTGTTAAATCAGCTCATTTTTTAACCAATAGGCCGAAATCGGCAAAATCCCTTATAAATC
AAAAGAATAGACCGAGATAGGGT
[37 nt withheld, positions 8214-8250]
AAAGAACGTGGACTCCAACGTCAAAGG
[49 nt withheld, positions 8278-8326]
T
[91 nt withheld, positions 8328-8418]
G
[124 nt withheld, positions 8420-8543]
CCATTCGCCATTCAGGCTGCGCAACTGTTGGGAAGGGCGATCGGTGCGGGCCTCTTCGCTATTACGCCAG
CTGGCGAAAGGGGGATGTG
